Addgene plasmid #55164: mCherry-WASP-like-N-18
Purpose: Localization: Cytoskeleton, Excitation: 587, Emission: 610
Depositing lab: Michael Davidson. Depositing organization: Florida State University, Tallahassee.
Backbone
  Vector backbone: mCherry-N1
  Backbone size w/o insert (bp): 4750
  Vector type: Mammalian Expression
  Selectable markers: Neomycin (select with G418)
Growth in bacteria
  Bacterial resistance: Kanamycin, 50 μg/mL
  Growth temperature: 37°C
  Growth strain: DH5alpha
  Copy number: High Copy
Gene/Insert
  Gene/Insert name: Wiskott-Aldrich Syndrome-like (alt names: WASP-like; AAH55045.1)
  Species: M. musculus (mouse)
  Promoter: CMV
  Tag / fusion protein: mCherry (C terminal on backbone)
  Cloning method: Unknown
  Sequencing primers: 5′ CMV-F; 3′ SV40pA-R
Terms and licenses: Academic/Nonprofit Terms; Industry Terms: Not Available to Industry
Depositor comments: . Excitation = 587; Emission = 610
How to cite: mCherry-WASP-like-N-18 was a gift from Michael Davidson (Addgene plasmid # 55164 ; http://n2t.net/addgene:55164 ; RRID:Addgene_55164)
