[The description below was written by a language model from this plasmid's Addgene catalogue record.]
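Description:
mCherry-WASP-like-N-18 is a mammalian expression plasmid built on the mCherry-N1 backbone (about 4.75 kb without insert), a vector layout in which a gene of interest is cloned upstream of the fluorescent protein so that mCherry ends up at the C terminus of the fusion. The insert is the mouse Wiskott-Aldrich Syndrome-like (WASP-like) coding sequence, and the fusion is transcribed from the strong constitutive CMV promoter. The "N-18" in the name probably refers to the N1-style orientation and the length of the linker joining the two proteins, although the record does not spell this out. The use of an SV40 polyA sequencing primer indicates that an SV40 polyadenylation signal lies downstream of the fusion. No feature table accompanies the record, and the cloning method is listed as unknown, so exact junctions and other elements cannot be confirmed.

The plasmid is maintained at high copy in E. coli under kanamycin selection, and it carries a neomycin resistance marker that allows G418 selection of stably transfected mammalian cells. Its stated purpose is as a fluorescent localization marker for the cytoskeleton. WASP-family proteins are regulators of actin nucleation, so the tagged protein is expected to report on actin-associated structures. The mCherry reporter is a monomeric red fluorescent protein with excitation at 587 nm and emission at 610 nm, which makes the construct suitable for live-cell or fixed-cell imaging, including multicolour experiments alongside green or cyan probes.
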