>Addgene plasmid #55164 | mCherry-WASP-like-N-18 | depositor partial sequence | sequence record 85530 | insert sequence
GTGACGTCAGATCCGCTAGCGCCACCATGAATAGTGGCCCTGGCCCTGTAGGAGGCAGGCCTGGGGGCCG
AGGGGGACCAGCCGTTCAGCAGAACATTCCTTCCAACCTCCTCCAGGACCATGAAAACCAGAGACTCTTT
GAGCTTCTTGGCCGAAAATGCTGGACACTGGCTACCACAGTTGTTCAGCTCTACCTGGCACTGCCCCCTG
GAGCTGAGCACTGGACCATGGAACACTGCGGGGCTGTGTGCTTCGTGAAGGATAACCCTCAGAAGTCCTA
CTTCATCCGCCTTTATGGCCTACAGGCTGGTCGGCTACTCTGGGAACAGGAGCTGTACTCTCAGCTGGTT
TATCTCACTCCCACCCCGTTCTTCCACACTTTTGCTGGAGATGACTGTCAAGTAGGACTGAACTTTGCGG
ATGAGAGTGAAGCCCAGGCCTTCCGGGCCTTGGTGCAGGAGAAGATACAAAAAAGGAATCAGAGGCAAAG
CGGAGAAAGACGCCAGCTACCACCACCACCAGCACCAATCAATGAGGAGAGAAGAGGAGGGCTCCCACCT
GTGCCCCCACACCCGGGTGGAGATCATGGGGGCCCATCAGGTGGTCCACTATCTCTAGGACTTGTGACGG
TCGACATTCAGAACCCTGACATCACAAGTTCACGATACCGTGGGCTCCCTGCACCTGGCCCTGGCCCAAC
TGATAAGAAACGCTCAGGGAAAAAGAAGATCAGCAAAGCTGATATCGGAGCACCGAGTGGATTCAAACAT
GTCAGCCACGTGGGCTGGGATCCCCAGAATGGATTTGATGTGAACAACCTAGACCCGGATCTGCGGAGCT
TGTTCTCCAGGGCAGGAATCAGCGAGGCCCAGCTCACTGACGCAGAGACCTCCAAGCTCATCTACGATTT
TATTGAGGACCAGGGAGGTCTAGAGGCTGTCCGGCAGGAGATGAGGCGCCAAGAGCCACTCCCACCACCT
CCGCCGCCATGCAGAGGAGGAGGAGGAGGAGGAGGAGGAGGAGGAGGAGGAGGAGGAGGAGGAGGAGGCC
AGCCTCTGAGACCTCCTGTTGTGGGGAGTAATAAGGGTCGCTCAGGTCCACTGCCCCCTGTACCTATGGG
GGGTGCCCCACCTCCACCAACACCACGAGGGCCCCCACCACCAGGCCGAGGGGGTCCTCCTCCACCACCC
CCTCCAGCCACTGGACGATCTGGACCACCACCTCCTCCACTCCCTGGAGCTGGGGGACCACCAGCACCGC
CACCACCACCACCACCACCACCACCTCCACCCTGCCCTGGGAGTGGGCCCGCCCCTCCCCCGCTCCCTCC
TACTCCAGTGTCTGGGGGGAGCCCAGCACCTGGTGGGGGCCGGGGTGCACTTTTGGACCAAATCCGGCAG
GGAATTCAGCTGAACAAGACCCCTGGAGCTCTAGAGAACTCAGTACAGCAACCACCCGCGCAGCAGTCAG
AAGGCCTAGTAGGTGCCCTGATGCATGTCATGCAGAAGAGGAGTAGAGTCATCCATTCCTCAGATGAAGG
GGAGGATCAGACCGGCGAGGATGAAGAGGATGATGAATGGGATGACAGCGGCGGAAGTGGTAGCGGGGTA
CCGCGGGCCCGGGATCCACCGGTCGCCACCATGGTGAGCAAGGGCGAGGAGGATAACATGGCCATCATCA
AGGAGTTCATGCGCTTCAAGGTGCACATGGAGGGCTCCGTGAACGGCCACGAGTTCGAGATCGAGGGCGA
GGGCGAGGGCCGCCCCTACGAGGGCACCCAGACCGCCAAGCTGAAGGTGACCAAGGGTGGCCCCCTGCCC
TTCGCCTGGGACATCCTGTCCCCTCAGTTCATGTACGGCTCCAAGGCCTACGTGAAGCACCCCGCCGACA
TCCCCGACTACTTGAAGCTGTCCTTCCCCGAGGGCTTCAAGTGGGAGCGCGTGATGAACTTCGAGGACGG
CGGCGTGGTGACCGTGACCCAGGACTCCTCCCTGCAGGACGGCGAGTTCATCTACAAGGTGAAGCTGCGC
GGCACCAACTTCCCCTCCGACGGCCCCGTAATGCAGAAGAAGACCATGGGCTGGGAGGCCTCCTCCGAGC
GGATGTACCCCGAGGACGGCGCCCTGAAGGGCGAGATCAAGCAGAGGCTGAAGCTGAAGGACGGCGGCCA
CTACGACGCTGAGGTCAAGACCACCTACAAGGCCAAGAAGCCCGTGCAGCTGCCCGGCGCCTACAACGTC
AACATCAAGTTGGACATCACCTCCCACAACGAGGACTACACCATCGTGGAACAGTACGAACGCGCCGAGG
GCCGCCACTCCACCGGCGGCATGGACGAGCTGTACAAGTAAAGCGGCCGCGACTCTAGATCATAATCAGC
CATACCACA
