>Addgene plasmid #55164 | mCherry-WASP-like-N-18 | addgene partial sequence | sequence record 106804 | CMV-F 5'-CGCAAATGGGCGGTAGGCGTG-3'
AGCGAGCTGGTTTAGTGAACCGTCAGATCCGCTAGCGCCACCATGAGCTCGGGCCAGCAGCCCCCGCGGA
GGGTCACCAACGTGGGCTCCCTGCTGCTCACCCCGCAAGAGAACGAGTCTCTCTTCTCCTTCCTCGGCAA
GAAATGTGTGACTATGTCTTCAGCAGTGGTGCAGTTGTATGCAGCAGATCGGAACTGTATGTGGGCAAAG
AAGTGCAGTGGTGTCGCTTGTCTGGTTAAGGACAATCCTCAGAGATCTTTTTTTTTAAGAATATTTGACA
TTAAGGATGGGAAATTACTGTGGGAACAAGAGCTATACAATAACTTTGTATATAATAGTCCTAGAGGATA
TTTTCATACCTTTGCTGGAGATACTTGTCAAGTAGCTCTTAATTTTGCCAATGAAGAAGAAGCAAAAAAG
TTCCGAAAAGCAGTTACAGACCTGTTGGGCCGACGACAAAGGAAATCTGAAAAAAGACGAGATGCTCCAA
ATGGTCCCAATCTACCCATGGCTACAGTTGACATAAAAAATCCAGAAATCACAACAAATAGATTTTATGG
TTCACAAGTCAACAACATCTCCCACACCAAAGAAAAGAAGAAAGGAAAAGCTAAAAAGAAGAGATTAACC
AAGGCAGATATTGGAACACCAAGTAATTTCCAGCACATTGGGCATGTTGGATGGGATCCAAATACAGGTT
TTGATCTAAATAATTTGGATCCAGAATTAAAGAATCTTTTTGATATGTGTGGGATCTCTGAGGCCCAGCT
TAAAGACAGAGAAACATCAAAAGTTATTTATGACTTTATTGAAAAAACAGGAGGTGTAGAAGCTGTTAAA
AACGAACTCCGAAGACAAGCACCACCACCACCTCCACCCTCGAGAGGAGGA
