>Addgene plasmid #55164 | mCherry-WASP-like-N-18 | addgene partial sequence | sequence record 108788 | mCherry-R 5'-TTGGTCACCTTCAGCTTGG-3'
AAGCGCATGAACTCCTTGATGATGGCCATGTTATCCTCCTCGCCCTTGCTCACCATGGTGGCGACCGGTG
GATCCCGGGCCCGCGGTACCCCGCTACCACTTCCGCCGCTGTCTTCCCACTCATCATCATCCTCAAAATC
TTCTTCATCATCATCGTCTTCATCTTCATCTGAGGAATGAATGGCTTTGCTCCTTTTCTGCATCACTTCC
ATCAGCGCACCCACAATTCCTGAAGTGGGTGCGGGTGTTGGTGGTGTGGACTCTTGGCCATCAGACACAG
ATTTCAATTGAATGCCCTGTCGTATCTGGTCTAAAAGCGCATCCCTTCCTGAGCAGGACACGGGCCGGCT
ATTCTGTTCCACTTTTTTCAGCTGAGCACCCTCTCTAATTTGATCCAAAAGAGCTGCTTTGTTTCCTGAA
GGAGCTGGAACTTGATGGTCACCATCAGAAGGCAGGCCAGGGGGAGGTGGTGGCCCTGGTGGGGGCGGAG
GTGGAGGAGGAGGTGGTGGTGCTGTGGACCCTGCCATAGATGGAGGTGGAGGTGGTGGAGGGCCTGAAGG
TGCTGAAGAGGGCAGCGCTGGTGGTGGAGGAGGGTACATCCTGTTTGGAGGGGGCGGAGGAACAACAACA
CCAGGCCT
